>Addgene plasmid #105260 | YIplac211-iGFP-PIK1 | depositor full sequence | sequence record 199926 | YIplac211-iGFP-PIK1 sequence 8496 bps
GCGCCCAATACGCAAACCGCCTCTCCCCGCGCGTTGGCCGATTCATTAATGCAGCTGGCACGACAGGTTT
CCCGACTGGAAAGCGGGCAGTGAGCGCAACGCAATTAATGTGAGTTAGCTCACTCATTAGGCACCCCAGG
CTTTACACTTTATGCTTCCGGCTCGTATGTTGTGTGGAATTGTGAGCGGATAACAATTTCACACAGGAAA
CAGCTATGACCATGATTACGCCAAGCTTGCATGCCTTCAAAATAGAAAAAAATAAAAAAATAGACGTTTC
ATTAATCAAAATAGCCTGTAGAGATTTTGAGGGATTGCCCCAAACTTTATGTATAATATCACCACTTATT
ATTCACTATTCATAGTATGTTACATCATAAGGCCATTGTCACCTTCGGCCAGCGATAGTACTCAAATCTA
TAATAAATTTTCCATATTATCCTTTACGTACTTGATAGCGTGTATAACAGGGTCATTATTCACGATATGT
TCAACTGTTGTCATTTTCGTGTTATTGCACTGAAACAAAAGAACCCTACCAAAAAATTCGTTAGAGAAAA
ACTAAAAGTACAAGATCTTATACTGAAGACCCTTCATTTTTTAGGCCCAACTTCTATATTAAGAAGATCC
CTGGACCCTGCTAGAAATTTTCAATTAGCTTATCATTTTTCTTCATTGCGAGCGTTCGTTTTCATTAAGC
ATTCGTTCTCTTCACTATGCATATGGATAGCACTGAGAGCCTTTTCACTGGAGTTGTCCCAATTCTTGTT
GAATTAGATGGTGATGTTAATGGGCACAAATTTTCTGTCAGTGGAGAGGGTGAAGGTGATGCAACATACG
GAAAACTTACCCTTAAATTTATTTGCACTACTGGAAAACTACCTGTTCCTTGGCCAACACTTGTCACTAC
TTTAACTTATGGTGTTCAGTGCTTTTCAAGATACCCGGATCATATGAAACAGCATGACTTTTTCAAGAGT
GCCATGCCCGAAGGTTATGTACAGGAAAGAACTATATTTTTCAAAGATGACGGGAACTACAAGACACGTG
CTGAAGTCAAGTTTGAAGGTGATACCCTTGTTAATAGAATCGAGTTAAAAGGTATTGATTTTAAAGAAGA
TGGAAACATTCTTGGGCACAAATTGGAATACAACTATAACTCACACAATGTATACATCATGGCAGACAAA
CAAAAGAATGGAATCAAAGCTAACTTCAAAATTAGACACAACATTGAAGATGGAAGCGTTCAACTAGCAG
ACCATTATCAACAAAATACTCCAATTGGCGATGGCCCTGTCCTTTTACCAGACAACCATTACCTGTCCAC
ACAATCTGCCCTTTCGAAAGATCCCAACGAAAAGAGAGACCACATGGTCCTTAAAGAGTTTGTAACAGCT
GCTGGGATTACACATGGCAGCTCCGGCTCCAGCGGGAAAGCATCCAGTTCAAAGAAAAGCTTTGATGATA
CTATTGAACTAAAAAAAAATGAACAATTACTGAAACTGATCAACTCTAGTGAATTCACCCTTCACAATTG
TGTGGAGTTACTGTGCAAACACTCCGAAAATATTGGTATACATTACTATTTATGTCAGAAATTGGCCACA
TTTCCTCACAGCGAACTACAGTTCTATATTCCCCAACTAGTACAGGTCCTCGTCACCATGGAGACAGAAT
CAATGGCTTTAGAAGATTTACTATTAAGGTTGAGGGCGGAAAACCCTCATTTTGCACTACTGACGTTTTG
GCAGTTACAAGCGTTACTAACGGATTTATCTACTGACCCCGCTTCTTATGGCTTCCAAGTGGCTAGAAGA
GTCTTAAACAACTTACAAACCAATCTCTTTAACACAAGTTCAGGTAGCGATAAAAATGTTAAAATACATG
AAAACGTTGCACCGGCCTTAGTTCTTTCCTCTATGATAATGTCGGCTATAGCATTCCCCCAATTAAGCGA
AGTGACCAAACCATTAGTGGAATCTCAAGGTAGAAGACAAAAAGCTTTCGTTTTTAAGTTGGCTAGAAGT
GCAATGAAAGATTTTACCAAGAACATGACCTTGAAAAATACCCTACTAAACAAGAAAACTTCCAGATCCA
AAAGAGTTAGCTCAAATCGCAGTTCAACTCCGACTTCTCCAATAGATTTAATAGATCCAATAAAAACTAA
AGAAGATGCATCCTTCAGGAAATCCAGACATAGTGAGGTAAAATTGGATTTCGACATTGTGGATGATATA
GGTAACCAGGTCTTTGAAGAAAGAATCTCATCTTCAATCAAACTCCCAAAACGTAAACCTAAGTATTTGG
ATAATTCATACGTTCATAGGACATATGATGGCAAAAATATAAACAGGGACGGAAGCATTTCAAATACCGC
AAAGGCTCTCGATGGAAATAAAGGTGATTATATTTCTCCAAAGGGACGTAATGATGAAAATAATGAGATT
GGTAACAATGAAGATGAAACTGGTGGTGAAACGGAGGAGGACGCGGACGCTTTAAACTCTGATCACTTCA
CCAGTTCTATGCCAGATCTGCATAATATTCAACCAAGGACTTCTTCTGCTTCATCTGCTTCTTTAGAAGG
GACACCTAAGTTAAACAGGACCAATTCCCAACCCCTTTCGCGCCAGGCATTCAAAAACAGTAAAAAAGCG
AATTCTTCTTTGAGTCAAGAAATTGACTTGTCGCAATTATCGACCACTTCAAAAATAAAAATGTTAAAAG
CAAATTATTTTCGTTGCGAGACACAATTTGCCATTGCGCTAGAAACAATATCTCAAAGGCTAGCTCGAGT
ACCGACAGAAGCTAGATTGAGTGCCTTACGAGCCGAGTTGTTTCTATTAAACAGGGACCTACCAGCGGAA
GTAGATATCCCCACTTTATTGCCTCCAAATAAAAAAGGAAAGTTACATAAATTAGTGACCATTACTGCTA
ATGAGGCACAAGTTTTGAACTCTGCAGAAAAAGTTCCATATTTACTCCTGATAGAATACTTGAGAGACGA
ATTTGATTTTGACCCAACAAGTGAAACCAATGAAAGATTATTAAAGAAGATCAGTGGTAATCAGGGAGGC
TTGATATTTGATTTAAATTACATGAATAGAAAAGAAAACAACGAAAATAGAAATGAAAGTACTCTTACTA
GCAACAACACTCGATCTTCGGTATATGATAGTAACTCGTTCAACAACGGGGCCTCCCGCAATGAAGGTCT
ATCCAGTACCTCAAGAAGTGATTCAGCGTCCACAGCTCATGTTAGGACTGAAGTCAATAAAGAGGAAGAT
TTAGGTGATATGTCAATGGTAAAAGTCAGGAACAGAACGGATGACGAAGCGTATAGAAATGCTTTAGTAA
TACAGAGTGCCGCAAATGTTCCAATTTTACCTGATGATAGTCAAGACAGAAGCCCAGAGTTGAACTTTGG
CTCAAACTTGGACGAAGTACTCATCGAGAATGGAATTAATAGCAAAAATATACATAGCCAAACTGACGCT
TTAGCAGACCAGATGAGAGTTTCAGCTGTTATGTTAGCACAATTGGATAAGTCGCCACAACAGTTATCAG
AAAGTACCAAACAAATCCGCGCTCAAATTATTTCATCAATGAAGGAGGTGCAGGATAAATTTGGTTACCA
TGATTTGGAAGCCCTTCATGGAATGGCAGGTGAGAGAAAATTGGAAAACGATTTAATGACGGGTGGTATT
GACACTTCATATCTAGGTGAAGATTGGGCTACCAAGAAAGAGAGGATACGTAAAACTTCGGAATATGGCC
ATTTCGAAAACTGGGATTTATGTTCTGTAATCGCCAAGACGGGTGATGATTTGAGACAGGAGGCGTTTGC
ATACCAGATGATTCAAGCGATGGCCAATATTTGGGTTAAAGAAAAAGTTGACGTTTGGGTTAAAAGAATG
AAAATTTTAATTACTAGTGCGAATACGGGACTTGTGGAGACCATCACAAATGCTATGTCTGTGCATAGTA
TTAAAAAGGCTTTAACCAAAAAAATGATTGAAGATGCAGAACTAGATGACAAGGGTGGTATTGCCTCTTT
GAATGATCACTTCCTTAGAGCTTTTGGTAATCCTAATGGATTTAAGTATAGAAGAGCACAAGACAACTTT
GCTTCTTCGTTAGCCGCATATTCTGTCATTTGCTATCTCTTGCAGGTTAAAGATAGACACAACGGTAACA
TTATGATCGATAACGAAGGCCATGTAAGTCACATCGATTTTGGATTTATGCTATCAAATTCACCCGGCTC
AGTGGGCTTTGAGGCCGCACCATTCAAATTAACTTACGAATATATTGAACTGCTAGGCGGAGTAGAGGGA
GAAGCGTTTAAAAAGTTTGTTGAACTAACTAAAAGTTCGTTCAAGGCTCTGAGAAAGTATGCTGATCAAA
TCGTATCAATGTGTGAGATTATGCAAAAGGACAATATGCAGCCTTGTTTCGATGCTGGCGAACAAACAAG
TGTACAACTACGACAAAGGTTCCAATTGGACTTATCAGAAAAAGAAGTTGATGACTTCGTAGAAAATTTC
TTGATAGGTAAATCTTTGGGTAGTATTTACACCAGAATATACGACCAATTTCAACTTATTACACAGGGTA
TATATAGCTGAGAAGGAAAATAGCTGTGACAGAACTGGAAAAACAATTTGCAAATGTCCGGAGAACAAAA
AAATTGGAATTTTAGTAAAAGGAATATACATATATTTATTTATTGCCGAGAATAATAGAGCAGCTGACTC
AGAAAAAGCAAGGTAAAAGAATGAGAGTAAAATAAATATGTGGTTAATTAACCATACATATAAATTATTA
TCTTATTTTCTGCGTAAAGCGTCAAACCGTTTCTTCAACTCATCTAGTTCATCATTTTCTTGCTCCTTCT
TAGTCTTTCTTTTTGTAGTTTTCTTTTCTGATTGTTTCTTTTCGATCACTTCCTTTTTGATATCTTTCGG
AATCTTGAGCTCGAATTCACTGGCCGTCGTTTTACAACGTCGTGACTGGGAAAACCCTGGCGTTACCCAA
CTTAATCGCCTTGCAGCACATCCCCCTTTCGCCAGCTGGCGTAATAGCGAAGAGGCCCGCACCGATCGCC
CTTCCCAACAGTTGCGCAGCCTGAATGGCGAATGGCGCCTGATGCGGTATTTTCTCCTTACGCATCTGTG
CGGTATTTCACACCGCATATGGTGCACTCTCAGTACAATCTGCTCTGATGCCGCATAGTTAAGCCAGCCC
CGACACCCGCCAACACCCGCTGACGCGCCCTGACGGGCTTGTCTGCTCCCGGCATCCGCTTACAGACAAG
CTGTGACCGTCTCCGGGAGCTGCATGTGTCAGAGGTTTTCACCGTCATCACCGAAACGCGCGAGACGAAA
GGGCGGGTAATAACTGATATAATTAAATTGAAGCTCTAATTTGTGAGTTTAGTATACATGCATTTACTTA
TAATACAGTTTTTTAGTTTTGCTGGCCGCATCTTCTCAAATATGCTTCCCAGCCTGCTTTTCTGTAACGT
TCACCCTCTACCTTAGCATCCCTTCCCTTTGCAAATAGTCCTCTTCCAACAATAATAATGTCAGATCCTG
TAGAGACCACATCATCCACGGTTCTATACTGTTGACCCAATGCGTCTCCCTTGTCATCTAAACCCACACC
GGGTGTCATAATCAACCAATCGTAACCTTCATCTCTTCCACCCATGTCTCTTTGAGCAATAAAGCCGATA
ACAAAATCTTTGTCGCTCTTCGCAATGTCAACAGTACCCTTAGTATATTCTCCAGTAGATAGGGAGCCCT
TGCATGACAATTCTGCTAACATCAAAAGGCCTCTAGGTTCCTTTGTTACTTCTTCTGCCGCCTGCTTCAA
ACCGCTAACAATACCTGGGCCCACCACACCGTGTGCATTCGTAATGTCTGCCCATTCTGCTATTCTGTAT
ACACCCGCAGAGTACTGCAATTTGACTGTATTACCAATGTCAGCAAATTTTCTGTCTTCGAAGAGTAAAA
AATTGTACTTGGCGGATAATGCCTTTAGCGGCTTAACTGTGCCCTCCATGGAAAAATCAGTCAAGATATC
CACATGTGTTTTTAGTAAACAAATTTTGGGACCTAATGCTTCAACTAACTCCAGTAATTCCTTGGTGGTA
CGAACATCCAATGAAGCACACAAGTTTGTTTGCTTTTCGTGCATGATATTAAATAGCTTGGCAGCAACAG
GACTAGGATGAGTAGCAGCACGTTCCTTATATGTAGCTTTCGACATGATTTATCTTCGTTTCCTGCATGT
TTTTGTTCTGTGCAGTTGGGTTAAGAATACTGGGCAATTTCATGTTTCTTCAACACTACATATGCGTATA
TATACCAATCTAAGTCTGTGCTCCTTCCTTCGTTCTTCCTTCTGTTCGGAGATTACCGAATCAAAAAAAT
TTCAAAGAAACCGAAATCAAAAAAAAGAATAAAAAAAAAATGATGAATTGAATTGAAAAGCTGGCCTCGT
GATACGCCTATTTTTATAGGTTAATGTCATGATAATAATGGTTTCTTAGACGTCAGGTGGCACTTTTCGG
GGAAATGTGCGCGGAACCCCTATTTGTTTATTTTTCTAAATACATTCAAATATGTATCCGCTCATGAGAC
AATAACCCTGATAAATGCTTCAATAATATTGAAAAAGGAAGAGTATGAGTATTCAACATTTCCGTGTCGC
CCTTATTCCCTTTTTTGCGGCATTTTGCCTTCCTGTTTTTGCTCACCCAGAAACGCTGGTGAAAGTAAAA
GATGCTGAAGATCAGTTGGGTGCACGAGTGGGTTACATCGAACTGGATCTCAACAGCGGTAAGATCCTTG
AGAGTTTTCGCCCCGAAGAACGTTTTCCAATGATGAGCACTTTTAAAGTTCTGCTATGTGGCGCGGTATT
ATCCCGTATTGACGCCGGGCAAGAGCAACTCGGTCGCCGCATACACTATTCTCAGAATGACTTGGTTGAG
TACTCACCAGTCACAGAAAAGCATCTTACGGATGGCATGACAGTAAGAGAATTATGCAGTGCTGCCATAA
CCATGAGTGATAACACTGCGGCCAACTTACTTCTGACAACGATCGGAGGACCGAAGGAGCTAACCGCTTT
TTTGCACAACATGGGGGATCATGTAACTCGCCTTGATCGTTGGGAACCGGAGCTGAATGAAGCCATACCA
AACGACGAGCGTGACACCACGATGCCTGTAGCAATGGCAACAACGTTGCGCAAACTATTAACTGGCGAAC
TACTTACTCTAGCTTCCCGGCAACAATTAATAGACTGGATGGAGGCGGATAAAGTTGCAGGACCACTTCT
GCGCTCGGCCCTTCCGGCTGGCTGGTTTATTGCTGATAAATCTGGAGCCGGTGAGCGTGGGTCTCGCGGT
ATCATTGCAGCACTGGGGCCAGATGGTAAGCCCTCCCGTATCGTAGTTATCTACACGACGGGGAGTCAGG
CAACTATGGATGAACGAAATAGACAGATCGCTGAGATAGGTGCCTCACTGATTAAGCATTGGTAACTGTC
AGACCAAGTTTACTCATATATACTTTAGATTGATTTAAAACTTCATTTTTAATTTAAAAGGATCTAGGTG
AAGATCCTTTTTGATAATCTCATGACCAAAATCCCTTAACGTGAGTTTTCGTTCCACTGAGCGTCAGACC
CCGTAGAAAAGATCAAAGGATCTTCTTGAGATCCTTTTTTTCTGCGCGTAATCTGCTGCTTGCAAACAAA
AAAACCACCGCTACCAGCGGTGGTTTGTTTGCCGGATCAAGAGCTACCAACTCTTTTTCCGAAGGTAACT
GGCTTCAGCAGAGCGCAGATACCAAATACTGTTCTTCTAGTGTAGCCGTAGTTAGGCCACCACTTCAAGA
ACTCTGTAGCACCGCCTACATACCTCGCTCTGCTAATCCTGTTACCAGTGGCTGCTGCCAGTGGCGATAA
GTCGTGTCTTACCGGGTTGGACTCAAGACGATAGTTACCGGATAAGGCGCAGCGGTCGGGCTGAACGGGG
GGTTCGTGCACACAGCCCAGCTTGGAGCGAACGACCTACACCGAACTGAGATACCTACAGCGTGAGCTAT
GAGAAAGCGCCACGCTTCCCGAAGGGAGAAAGGCGGACAGGTATCCGGTAAGCGGCAGGGTCGGAACAGG
AGAGCGCACGAGGGAGCTTCCAGGGGGAAACGCCTGGTATCTTTATAGTCCTGTCGGGTTTCGCCACCTC
TGACTTGAGCGTCGATTTTTGTGATGCTCGTCAGGGGGGCGGAGCCTATGGAAAAACGCCAGCAACGCGG
CCTTTTTACGGTTCCTGGCCTTTTGCTGGCCTTTTGCTCACATGTTCTTTCCTGCGTTATCCCCTGATTC
TGTGGATAACCGTATTACCGCCTTTGAGTGAGCTGATACCGCTCGCCGCAGCCGAACGACCGAGCGCAGC
GAGTCAGTGAGCGAGGAAGCGGAAGA
Features (pLannotate 1.2.2; 15 found; start..end, strand, type, name):
      1..93      +  CDS            lacI (fragment): lac repressor; lacI; The lac repressor binds to the lac operator to inhibit transcription in E. coli. This inhibition can be relieved by adding lactose or isopropyl-β-D-thiogalactopyranoside (IPTG).
    106..127     +  protein_bind   CAP binding site: CAP binding activates transcription in the presence of cAMP. E. coli catabolite activator protein
    142..172     +  promoter       lac promoter: promoter for the E. coli lac operon
    180..196     +  protein_bind   lac operator: The lac repressor binds to the lac operator to inhibit transcription in E. coli. This inhibition can be relieved by adding lactose or isopropyl-β-D-thiogalactopyranoside (IPTG). lac repressor encoded by lacI
    723..1418    +  CDS            GFP (S65T): GFP (S65T) is a basic (constitutively fluorescent) green fluorescent protein published in 1995, derived from Aequorea victoria.
   1437..4628    +  CDS            PIK1: PIK1_YEAST - Experimental evidence at protein level: Swiss-Prot protein existence level 1. Acts on phosphatidylinositol (PI) in the first committed step in the production of the second messenger inositol 1,4,5,- trisphosphate. PIK1 is part of a nuclear phosphoinositide cycle and could control cytokinesis through the actin cytoskeleton. From Saccharomyces cerevisiae (strain ATCC 204508 / S288c) (Baker's yeast).
   4836..4982    -  CDS            IST1 (fragment): IST1_YEAST - Experimental evidence at protein level: Swiss-Prot protein existence level 1. Involved in a late step in sorting of cargo proteins of the multivesicular body (MVB) for incorporation into intralumenal vesicles. The lumenal sequestrated membrane proteins are targeted into the vacuole after fusion of the endosome with the vacuole. Regulates the recruitment of VPS4 to the ESCRT-III complex, probably in conjunction with DID2, and VPS4 catalyzes the disassembly of the ESCRT-III complex. From Saccharomyces cerevisiae (strain ATCC 204508 / S288c) (Baker's yeast).
   4985..5142    +  CDS            lacZα (fragment): LacZα fragment of β-galactosidase; lacZ fragment
   5148..5247    -  misc_feature   bom (fragment): basis of mobility region from pBR322
   5349..5384    -  CDS            rop (fragment): Rop protein, which maintains plasmids at low copy number; rop
   5473..6276    -  CDS            URA3: orotidine-5'-phosphate decarboxylase, required for uracil biosynthesis; S. cerevisiae URA3; yeast auxotrophic marker, counterselectable with 5-fluoroorotic acid (5-FOA)
   6277..6492    -  promoter       URA3 promoter: S. cerevisiae URA3
   6590..6694    +  promoter       AmpR promoter: bla
   6695..7555    +  CDS            AmpR: β-lactamase; bla; confers resistance to ampicillin, carbenicillin, and related antibiotics
   7726..8314    +  rep_origin     ori: high-copy-number ColE1/pMB1/pBR322/pUC origin of replication
