>Addgene plasmid #105260 | YIplac211-iGFP-PIK1 | addgene full sequence | sequence record 202544 | Addgene NGS Result
GCGCCCAATACGCAAACCGCCTCTCCCCGCGCGTTGGCCGATTCATTAATGCAGCTGGCACGACAGGTTT
CCCGACTGGAAAGCGGGCAGTGAGCGCAACGCAATTAATGTGAGTTAGCTCACTCATTAGGCACCCCAGG
CTTTACACTTTATGCTTCCGGCTCGTATGTTGTGTGGAATTGTGAGCGGATAACAATTTCACACAGGAAA
CAGCTATGACCATGATTACGCCAAGCTTGCATGCCTTCAAAATAGAAAAAAATAAAAAAATAGACGTTTC
ATTAATCAAAATAGCCTGTAGAGATTTTGAGGGATTGCCCCAAACTTTATGTATAATATCACCACTTATT
ATTCACTATTCATAGTATGTTACATCATAAGGCCATTGTCACCTTCGGCCAGCGATAGTACTCAAATCTA
TAATAAATTTTCCATATTATCCTTTACGTACTTGATAGCGTGTATAACAGGGTCATTATTCACGATATGT
TCAACTGTTGTCATTTTCGTGTTATTGCACTGAAACAAAAGAACCCTACCAAAAAATTCGTTAGAGAAAA
ACTAAAAGTACAAGATCTTATACTGAAGACCCTTCATTTTTTAGGCCCAACTTCTATATTAAGAAGATCC
CTGGACCCTGCTAGAAATTTTCAATTAGCTTATCATTTTTCTTCATTGCGAGCGTTCGTTTTCATTAAGC
ATTCGTTCTCTTCACTATGCATATGGATAGCACTGAGAGCCTTTTCACTGGAGTTGTCCCAATTCTTGTT
GAATTAGATGGTGATGTTAATGGGCACAAATTTTCTGTCAGTGGAGAGGGTGAAGGTGATGCAACATACG
GAAAACTTACCCTTAAATTTATTTGCACTACTGGAAAACTACCTGTTCCTTGGCCAACACTTGTCACTAC
TTTAACTTATGGTGTTCAGTGCTTTTCAAGATACCCGGATCATATGAAACAGCATGACTTTTTCAAGAGT
GCCATGCCCGAAGGTTATGTACAGGAAAGAACTATATTTTTCAAAGATGACGGGAACTACAAGACACGTG
CTGAAGTCAAGTTTGAAGGTGATACCCTTGTTAATAGAATCGAGTTAAAAGGTATTGATTTTAAAGAAGA
TGGAAACATTCTTGGGCACAAATTGGAATACAACTATAACTCACACAATGTATACATCATGGCAGACAAA
CAAAAGAATGGAATCAAAGCTAACTTCAAAATTAGACACAACATTGAAGATGGAAGCGTTCAACTAGCAG
ACCATTATCAACAAAATACTCCAATTGGCGATGGCCCTGTCCTTTTACCAGACAACCATTACCTGTCCAC
ACAATCTGCCCTTTCGAAAGATCCCAACGAAAAGAGAGACCACATGGTCCTTAAAGAGTTTGTAACAGCT
GCTGGGATTACACATGGCAGCTCCGGCTCCAGCGGGAAAGCATCCAGTTCAAAGAAAAGCTTTGATGATA
CTATTGAACTAAAAAAAAATGAACAATTACTGAAACTGATCAACTCTAGTGAATTCACCCTTCACAATTG
TGTGGAGTTACTGTGCAAACACTCCGAAAATATTGGTATACATTACTATTTATGTCAGAAATTGGCCACA
TTTCCTCACAGCGAACTACAGTTCTATATTCCCCAACTAGTACAGGTCCTCGTCACCATGGAGACAGAAT
CAATGGCTTTAGAAGATTTACTATTAAGGTTGAGGGCGGAAAACCCTCATTTTGCACTACTGACGTTTTG
GCAGTTACAAGCGTTACTAACGGATTTATCTACTGACCCCGCTTCTTATGGCTTCCAAGTGGCTAGAAGA
GTCTTAAACAACTTACAAACCAATCTCTTTAACACAAGTTCAGGTAGCGATAAAAATGTTAAAATACATG
AAAACGTTGCACCGGCCTTAGTTCTTTCCTCTATGATAATGTCGGCTATAGCATTCCCCCAATTAAGCGA
AGTGACCAAACCATTAGTGGAATCTCAAGGTAGAAGACAAAAAGCTTTCGTTTTTAAGTTGGCTAGAAGT
GCAATGAAAGATTTTACCCAGAACATGACCTTGAAAAATACCCTACTAAACAAGAAAACTTCCAGATCCA
AAAGAGTTAGCTCAAATCGCAGTTCAACTCCGACTTCTCCAATAGATTTAATAGATCCAATAAAAACTAA
AGAAGATGCATCCTTCAGGAAATCCAGACATAGTGAGGTAAAATTGGATTTCGACATTGTGGATGATATA
GGTAACCAGGTCTTTGAAGAAAGAATCTCATCTTCAATCAAACTCCCAAAACGTAAACCTAAGTATTTGG
ATAATTCATACGTTCATAGGACATATGATGGCAAAAATATAAACAGGGACGGAAGCATTTCAAATACCGC
AAAGGCTCTCGATGGAAATAAAGGTGATTATATTTCTCCAAAGGGACGTAATGATGAAAATAATGAGATT
GGTAACAATGAAGATGAAACTGGTGGTGAAACGGAGGAGGACGCGGACGCTTTAAACTCTGATCACTTCA
CCAGTTCTATGCCAGATCTGCATAATATTCAACCAAGGACTTCTTCTGCTTCATCTGCTTCTTTAGAAGG
GACACCTAAGTTAAACAGGACCAATTCCCAACCCCTTTCGCGCCAGGCATTCAAAAACAGTAAAAAAGCG
AATTCTTCTTTGAGTCAAGAAATTGACTTGTCGCAATTATCGACCACTTCAAAAATAAAAATGTTAAAAG
CAAATTATTTTCGTTGCGAGACACAATTTGCCATTGCGCTAGAAACAATATCTCAAAGGCTAGCTCGAGT
ACCGACAGAAGCTAGATTGAGTGCCTTACGAGCCGAGTTGTTTCTATTAAACAGGGACCTACCAGCGGAA
GTAGATATCCCCACTTTATTGCCTCCAAATAAAAAAGGAAAGTTACATAAATTAGTGACCATTACTGCTA
ATGAGGCACAAGTTTTGAACTCTGCAGAAAAAGTTCCATATTTACTCCTGATAGAATACTTGAGAGACGA
ATTTGATTTTGACCCAACAAGTGAAACCAATGAAAGATTATTAAAGAAGATCAGTGGTAATCAGGGAGGC
TTGATATTTGATTTAAATTACATGAATAGAAAAGAAAACAACGAAAATAGAAATGAAAGTACTCTTACTA
GCAACAACACTCGATCTTCGGTATATGATAGTAACTCGTTCAACAACGGGGCCTCCCGCAATGAAGGTCT
ATCCAGTACCTCAAGAAGTGATTCAGCGTCCACAGCTCATGTTAGGACTGAAGTCAATAAAGAGGAAGAT
TTAGGTGATATGTCAATGGTAAAAGTCAGGAACAGAACGGATGACGAAGCGTATAGAAATGCTTTAGTAA
TACAGAGTGCCGCAAATGTTCCAATTTTACCTGATGATAGTCAAGACAGAAGCCCAGAGTTGAACTTTGG
CTCAAACTTGGACGAAGTACTCATCGAGAATGGAATTAATAGCAAAAATATACATAGCCAAACTGACGCT
TTAGCAGACCAGATGAGAGTTTCAGCTGTTATGTTAGCACAATTGGATAAGTCGCCACAACAGTTATCAG
AAAGTACCAAACAAATCCGCGCTCAAATTATTTCATCAATGAAGGAGGTGCAGGATAAATTTGGTTACCA
TGATTTGGAAGCCCTTCATGGAATGGCAGGTGAGAGAAAATTGGAAAACGATTTAATGACGGGTGGTATT
GACACTTCATATCTAGGTGAAGATTGGGCTACCAAGAAAGAGAGGATACGTAAAACTTCGGAATATGGCC
ATTTCGAAAACTGGGATTTATGTTCTGTAATCGCCAAGACGGGTGATGATTTGAGACAGGAGGCGTTTGC
ATACCAGATGATTCAAGCGATGGCCAATATTTGGGTTAAAGAAAAAGTTGACGTTTGGGTTAAAAGAATG
AAAATTTTAATTACTAGTGCGAATACGGGACTTGTGGAGACCATCACAAATGCTATGTCTGTGCATAGTA
TTAAAAAGGCTTTAACCAAAAAAATGATTGAAGATGCAGAACTAGATGACAAGGGTGGTATTGCCTCTTT
GAATGATCACTTCCTTAGAGCTTTTGGTAATCCTAATGGATTTAAGTATAGAAGAGCACAAGACAACTTT
GCTTCTTCGTTAGCCGCATATTCTGTCATTTGCTATCTCTTGCAGGTTAAAGATAGACACAACGGTAACA
TTATGATCGATAACGAAGGCCATGTAAGTCACATCGATTTTGGATTTATGCTATCAAATTCACCCGGCTC
AGTGGGCTTTGAGGCCGCACCATTCAAATTAACTTACGAATATATTGAACTGCTAGGCGGAGTAGAGGGA
GAAGCGTTTAAAAAGTTTGTTGAACTAACTAAAAGTTCGTTCAAGGCTCTGAGAAAGTATGCTGATCAAA
TCGTATCAATGTGTGAGATTATGCAAAAGGACAATATGCAGCCTTGTTTCGATGCTGGCGAACAAACAAG
TGTACAACTACGACAAAGGTTCCAATTGGACTTATCAGAAAAAGAAGTTGATGACTTCGTAGAAAATTTC
TTGATAGGTAAATCTTTGGGTAGTATTTACACCAGAATATACGACCAATTTCAACTTATTACACAGGGTA
TATATAGCTGAGAAGGAAAATAGCTGTGACAGAACTGGAAAAACAATTTGCAAATGTCCGGAGAACAAAA
AAATTGGAATTTTAGTAAAAGGAATATACATATATTTATTTATTGCCGAGAATAATAGAGCAGCTGACTC
AGAAAAAGCAAGGTAAAAGAATGAGAGTAAAATAAATATGTGGTTAATTAACCATACATATAAATTATTA
TCTTATTTTCTGCGTAAAGCGTCAAACCGTTTCTTCAACTCATCTAGTTCATCATTTTCTTGCTCCTTCT
TAGTCTTTCTTTTTGTAGTTTTCTTTTCTGATTGTTTCTTTTCGATCACTTCCTTTTTGATACCTTTCGG
AATCTTGAGCTCGAATTCACTGGCCGTCGTTTTACAACGTCGTGACTGGGAAAACCCTGGCGTTACCCAA
CTTAATCGCCTTGCAGCACATCCCCCTTTCGCCAGCTGGCGTAATAGCGAAGAGGCCCGCACCGATCGCC
CTTCCCAACAGTTGCGCAGCCTGAATGGCGAATGGCGCCTGATGCGGTATTTTCTCCTTACGCATCTGTG
CGGTATTTCACACCGCATATGGTGCACTCTCAGTACAATCTGCTCTGATGCCGCATAGTTAAGCCAGCCC
CGACACCCGCCAACACCCGCTGACGCGCCCTGACGGGCTTGTCTGCTCCCGGCATCCGCTTACAGACAAG
CTGTGACCGTCTCCGGGAGCTGCATGTGTCAGAGGTTTTCACCGTCATCACCGAAACGCGCGAGACGAAA
GGGCGGGTAATAACTGATATAATTAAATTGAAGCTCTAATTTGTGAGTTTAGTATACATGCATTTACTTA
TAATACAGTTTTTTAGTTTTGCTGGCCGCATCTTCTCAAATATGCTTCCCAGCCTGCTTTTCTGTAACGT
TCACCCTCTACCTTAGCATCCCTTCCCTTTGCAAATAGTCCTCTTCCAACAATAATAATGTCAGATCCTG
TAGAGACCACATCATCCACGGTTCTATACTGTTGACCCAATGCGTCTCCCTTGTCATCTAAACCCACACC
GGGTGTCATAATCAACCAATCGTAACCTTCATCTCTTCCACCCATGTCTCTTTGAGCAATAAAGCCGATA
ACAAAATCTTTGTCGCTCTTCGCAATGTCAACAGTACCCTTAGTATATTCTCCAGTAGATAGGGAGCCCT
TGCATGACAATTCTGCTAACATCAAAAGGCCTCTAGGTTCCTTTGTTACTTCTTCTGCCGCCTGCTTCAA
ACCGCTAACAATACCTGGGCCCACCACACCGTGTGCATTCGTAATGTCTGCCCATTCTGCTATTCTGTAT
ACACCCGCAGAGTACTGCAATTTGACTGTATTACCAATGTCAGCAAATTTTCTGTCTTCGAAGAGTAAAA
AATTGTACTTGGCGGATAATGCCTTTAGCGGCTTAACTGTGCCCTCCATCGAAAAATCAGTCAAGATATC
CACATGTGTTTTTAGTAAACAAATTTTGGGACCTAATGCTTCAACTAACTCCAGTAATTCCTTGGTGGTA
CGAACATCCAATGAAGCACACAAGTTTGTTTGCTTTTCGTGCATGATATTAAATAGCTTGGCAGCAACAG
GACTAGGATGAGTAGCAGCACGTTCCTTATATGTAGCTTTCGACATGATTTATCTTCGTTTCCTGCATGT
TTTTGTTCTGTGCAGTTGGGTTAAGAATACTGGGCAATTTCATGTTTCTTCAACACTACATATGCGTATA
TATACCAATCTAAGTCTGTGCTCCTTCCTTCGTTCTTCCTTCTGTTCGGAGATTACCGAATCAAAAAAAT
TTCAAGGAAACCGAAATCAAAAAAAAGAATAAAAAAAAAATGATGAATTGAAAAGCTGGCCTCGTGATAC
GCCTATTTTTATAGGTTAATGTCATGATAATAATGGTTTCTTAGACGTCAGGTGGCACTTTTCGGGGAAA
TGTGCGCGGAACCCCTATTTGTTTATTTTTCTAAATACATTCAAATATGTATCCGCTCATGAGACAATAA
CCCTGATAAATGCTTCAATAATATTGAAAAAGGAAGAGTATGAGTATTCAACATTTCCGTGTCGCCCTTA
TTCCCTTTTTTGCGGCATTTTGCCTTCCTGTTTTTGCTCACCCAGAAACGCTGGTGAAAGTAAAAGATGC
TGAAGATCAGTTGGGTGCACGAGTGGGTTACATCGAACTGGATCTCAACAGCGGTAAGATCCTTGAGAGT
TTTCGCCCCGAAGAACGTTTTCCAATGATGAGCACTTTTAAAGTTCTGCTATGTGGCGCGGTATTATCCC
GTATTGACGCCGGGCAAGAGCAGCTCGGTCGCCGCATACACTATTCTCAGAATGACTTGGTTGAGTACTC
ACCAGTCACAGAAAAGCATCTTACGGATGGCATGACAGTAAGAGAATTATGCAGTGCTGCCATAACCATG
AGTGATAACACTGCGGCCAACTTACTTCTGACAACGATCGGAGGACCGAAGGAGCTAACCGCTTTTTTGC
ACAACATGGGGGATCATGTAACTCGCCTTGATCGTTGGGAACCGGAGCTGAATGAAGCCATACCAAACGA
CGAGCGTGACACCACGATGCCTGTAGCAATGGCAACAACGTTGCGCAAACTATTAACTGGCGAACTACTT
ACTCTAGCTTCCCGGCAACAATTAATAGACTGGATGGAGGCGGATAAAGTTGCAGGACCACTTCTGCGCT
CGGCCCTTCCGGCTGGCTGGTTTATTGCTGATAAATCTGGAGCCGGTGAGCGTGGGTCTCGCGGTATCAT
TGCAGCACTGGGGCCAGATGGTAAGCCCTCCCGTATCGTAGTTATCTACACGACGGGGAGTCAGGCAACT
ATGGATGAACGAAATAGACAGATCGCTGAGATAGGTGCCTCACTGATTAAGCATTGGTAACTGTCAGACC
AAGTTTACTCATATATACTTTAGATTGATTTAAAACTTCATTTTTAATTTAAAAGGATCTAGGTGAAGAT
CCTTTTTGATAATCTCATGACCAAAATCCCTTAACGTGAGTTTTCGTTCCACTGAGCGTCAGACCCCGTA
GAAAAGATCAAAGGATCTTCTTGAGATCCTTTTTTTCTGCGCGTAATCTGCTGCTTGCAAACAAAAAAAC
CACCGCTACCAGCGGTGGTTTGTTTGCCGGATCAAGAGCTACCAACTCTTTTTCCGAAGGTAACTGGCTT
CAGCAGAGCGCAGATACCAAATACTGTTCTTCTAGTGTAGCCGTAGTTAGGCCACCACTTCAAGAACTCT
GTAGCACCGCCTACATACCTCGCTCTGCTAATCCTGTTACCAGTGGCTGCTGCCAGTGGCGATAAGTCGT
GTCTTACCGGGTTGGACTCAAGACGATAGTTACCGGATAAGGCGCAGCGGTCGGGCTGAACGGGGGGTTC
GTGCACACAGCCCAGCTTGGAGCGAACGACCTACACCGAACTGAGATACCTACAGCGTGAGCTATGAGAA
AGCGCCACGCTTCCCGAAGGGAGAAAGGCGGACAGGTATCCGGTAAGCGGCAGGGTCGGAACAGGAGAGC
GCACGAGGGAGCTTCCAGGGGGAAACGCCTGGTATCTTTATAGTCCTGTCGGGTTTCGCCACCTCTGACT
TGAGCGTCGATTTTTGTGATGCTCGTCAGGGGGGCGGAGCCTATGGAAAAACGCCAGCAACGCGGCCTTT
TTACGGTTCCTGGCCTTTTGCTGGCCTTTTGCTCACATGTTCTTTCCTGCGTTATCCCCTGATTCTGTGG
ATAACCGTATTACCGCCTTTGAGTGAGCTGATACCGCTCGCCGCAGCCGAACGACCGAGCGCAGCGAGTC
AGTGAGCGAGGAAGCGGAAGA
Features (pLannotate 1.2.2; 15 found; start..end, strand, type, name):
      1..93      +  CDS            lacI (fragment): lac repressor; lacI; The lac repressor binds to the lac operator to inhibit transcription in E. coli. This inhibition can be relieved by adding lactose or isopropyl-β-D-thiogalactopyranoside (IPTG).
    106..127     +  protein_bind   CAP binding site: CAP binding activates transcription in the presence of cAMP. E. coli catabolite activator protein
    142..172     +  promoter       lac promoter: promoter for the E. coli lac operon
    180..196     +  protein_bind   lac operator: The lac repressor binds to the lac operator to inhibit transcription in E. coli. This inhibition can be relieved by adding lactose or isopropyl-β-D-thiogalactopyranoside (IPTG). lac repressor encoded by lacI
    723..1418    +  CDS            GFP (S65T): GFP (S65T) is a basic (constitutively fluorescent) green fluorescent protein published in 1995, derived from Aequorea victoria.
   1437..4628    +  CDS            PIK1: PIK1_YEAST - Experimental evidence at protein level: Swiss-Prot protein existence level 1. Acts on phosphatidylinositol (PI) in the first committed step in the production of the second messenger inositol 1,4,5,- trisphosphate. PIK1 is part of a nuclear phosphoinositide cycle and could control cytokinesis through the actin cytoskeleton. From Saccharomyces cerevisiae (strain ATCC 204508 / S288c) (Baker's yeast).
   4836..4982    -  CDS            IST1 (fragment): IST1_YEAST - Experimental evidence at protein level: Swiss-Prot protein existence level 1. Involved in a late step in sorting of cargo proteins of the multivesicular body (MVB) for incorporation into intralumenal vesicles. The lumenal sequestrated membrane proteins are targeted into the vacuole after fusion of the endosome with the vacuole. Regulates the recruitment of VPS4 to the ESCRT-III complex, probably in conjunction with DID2, and VPS4 catalyzes the disassembly of the ESCRT-III complex. From Saccharomyces cerevisiae (strain ATCC 204508 / S288c) (Baker's yeast).
   4985..5142    +  CDS            lacZα (fragment): LacZα fragment of β-galactosidase; lacZ fragment
   5148..5247    -  misc_feature   bom (fragment): basis of mobility region from pBR322
   5349..5384    -  CDS            rop (fragment): Rop protein, which maintains plasmids at low copy number; rop
   5473..6276    -  CDS            URA3: orotidine-5'-phosphate decarboxylase, required for uracil biosynthesis; S. cerevisiae URA3; yeast auxotrophic marker, counterselectable with 5-fluoroorotic acid (5-FOA)
   6277..6492    -  promoter       URA3 promoter: S. cerevisiae URA3
   6585..6689    +  promoter       AmpR promoter: bla
   6690..7550    +  CDS            AmpR: β-lactamase; bla; confers resistance to ampicillin, carbenicillin, and related antibiotics
   7721..8309    +  rep_origin     ori: high-copy-number ColE1/pMB1/pBR322/pUC origin of replication
