[The description below was written by a language model from this plasmid's Addgene catalogue record and pLannotate feature annotations shown in this document.]
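Description:
YIplac211-iGFP-PIK1 is a yeast integrating plasmid built on the YIplac211 backbone and designed to replace the chromosomal PIK1 gene of Saccharomyces cerevisiae with a version encoding GFP-tagged Pik1. No yeast replication origin or centromere is annotated, which fits its integrating design: it persists in yeast only after recombining into the genome. In E. coli it is propagated through a high-copy ColE1/pUC-type origin and selected with ampicillin via the β-lactamase gene. The URA3 gene with its own promoter provides selection on medium lacking uracil and can be counterselected with 5-fluoroorotic acid. Remnants of the pUC-style cloning region (lac promoter and operator, lacZα fragment) flank the insert, which was cloned between SphI and SacI sites.

The insert of roughly 4.7 kb carries a GFP coding sequence, annotated as the S65T type and called iGFP by the depositor, placed just upstream of the full PIK1 open reading frame, giving an N-terminal fusion to this phosphatidylinositol 4-kinase. About 500 bp of unannotated sequence precedes GFP. This is presumably native PIK1 upstream sequence, although the record names no promoter. Downstream sequence extends into a fragment of IST1 on the opposite strand, probably reflecting neighbouring genomic DNA. These flanking regions supply the homology needed for pop-in/pop-out replacement. The plasmid first integrates at the PIK1 locus under URA3 selection, creating a duplication. Counterselection then recovers cells that have looped out the vector by a second recombination, some of which retain only the tagged allele. The result is a marker-free strain expressing GFP-Pik1 from the endogenous locus, suitable for live-cell fluorescence imaging. The depositor sequence and the sequencing-verified record differ by five nucleotides in length but yield the same feature annotations.
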