Addgene plasmid #105260: YIplac211-iGFP-PIK1
Purpose: Plasmid for pop-in/pop-out replacement of Pik1 with iGFP-Pik1.
Depositing lab: Benjamin Glick. Depositing organization: University of Chicago. Publication: Budding Yeast Has a Minimal Endomembrane System. Day KJ, Casler JC, Glick BS. Dev Cell. 2018 Jan 8;44(1):56-72.e4. doi: 10.1016/j.devcel.2017.12.014. Epub 2018 Jan 8. PubMed 29316441.
Backbone
  Vector backbone: YIplac211
  Backbone size w/o insert (bp): 3797
  Total vector size (bp): 8496
  Vector type: Yeast Expression
  Selectable markers: URA3
Growth in bacteria
  Bacterial resistance: Ampicillin, 100 μg/mL
  Growth temperature: 37°C
  Growth strain: DH5alpha
  Copy number: Unknown
Gene/Insert
  Gene/Insert name: Pik1
  Species: S. cerevisiae (budding yeast)
  Entrez Gene: PIK1 (a.k.a. YNL267W, PIK120, PIK41)
  Tag / fusion protein: iGFP (N terminal on insert)
  Cloning method: Restriction Enzyme; 5′ cloning site SphI (not destroyed); 3′ cloning site SacI (not destroyed)
  Sequencing primers: 5′ M13 REVERSE; 3′ M13 FORWARD
Terms and licenses: Academic/Nonprofit Terms; Industry Terms: Not Available to Industry
How to cite: YIplac211-iGFP-PIK1 was a gift from Benjamin Glick (Addgene plasmid # 105260 ; http://n2t.net/addgene:105260 ; RRID:Addgene_105260)
